Addgene plasmid #247951: pdFLPtag-SA-SD-2-GFSTF
Purpose: Conditional tagging of endogenous proteins with GFSTF in open reading frame 2, with dual membrane labelling
Depositing lab: Sha Liu. Depositing organization: Vlaams Instituut voor Biotechnologie (VIB, vzw). Publication: dFlpTag, a RMCE-based tool for simultaneous endogenous protein tagging and cell labeling in Drosophila. Li L, Yan J, Ruan Y, Dyson MC, Laenen F, Liu S, Xie X. Sci Rep. 2025 Nov 27;15(1):45542. doi: 10.1038/s41598-025-30193-0. PubMed 41310158.
Backbone
  Vector backbone: pFlpStop-attB-UAS-2.1-tdTom
  Vector type: Insect Expression
Growth in bacteria
  Bacterial resistance: Ampicillin, 100 μg/mL
  Growth temperature: 37°C
  Growth strain: NEB Stable
  Copy number: Unknown
Gene/Insert
  Gene/Insert name: GFSTF
  Species: Synthetic
  GenBank ID: PV099651
  Tag / fusion protein: GFSTF
Terms and licenses: Academic/Nonprofit Terms; Industry Terms: Not Available to Industry
How to cite: pdFLPtag-SA-SD-2-GFSTF was a gift from Sha Liu (Addgene plasmid # 247951 ; http://n2t.net/addgene:247951 ; RRID:Addgene_247951)
