[The description below was written by a language model from this plasmid's Addgene catalogue record and pLannotate feature annotations shown in this document.]
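Description:
pdFLPtag-SA-SD-2-GFSTF is a Drosophila donor plasmid built on the pFlpStop-attB-UAS-2.1-tdTom backbone and listed as an insect expression vector. It is designed for conditional tagging of endogenous proteins with the synthetic GFSTF multi-tag in reading frame 2, combined with cell membrane labelling. In bacteria it is maintained through a high-copy ColE1/pUC-type origin and selected with ampicillin (AmpR). The backbone also carries an f1 origin, lacZα and lac promoter remnants, and flanking T7 and T3 promoters typical of a pBluescript-like cloning vector.

The payload lies between two φC31 attB sites in opposing orientation. This is the arrangement used for recombinase-mediated cassette exchange, the approach named in the associated publication, although the record does not describe the target sites. Just inside the attB sites are two FRT sites in inverted orientation, each adjacent to a short intron-derived fragment, so FLP recombinase can invert the enclosed cassette and switch its orientation relative to the host gene. The cassette contains a superfolder GFP coding sequence followed by a TEV protease site, which are the annotated parts of the GFSTF tag. The "SA-SD" in the name indicates splice acceptor and donor sequences that would let the tag be spliced in as an artificial exon, but these are not individually annotated.

The cassette also holds a tdTomato coding sequence followed by an SV40 small t intron and poly(A) signal. A 5X UAS element with an hsp70 minimal promoter sits outside the FRT-flanked region. This layout suggests that GAL4-driven reporter expression depends on cassette orientation, though the record does not spell out the mechanism or the second membrane label.
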