Features (pLannotate 1.2.2; 28 found; start..end, strand, type, name):
      8..1435    +  CDS            tdTomato: tdTomato is a basic (constitutively fluorescent) orange fluorescent protein published in 2004, derived from Discosoma sp.. It is reported to be a somewhat slowly-maturing tandem dimer with low acid sensitivity.
   1451..1525    +  CDS            small t antigen (fragment): SV40 (simian virus 40) small t antigen
   1527..1592    +  intron         small t intron: SV40 (simian virus 40) small t antigen intron
   1722..1742    +  CDS            SV40 NLS: nuclear localization signal of SV40 (simian virus 40) large T antigen
   1749..1883    +  CDS            LT_POVHA (fragment): Protein inferred from homology: Swiss-Prot protein existence level 3. Isoform large T antigen is a key early protein essential for both driving viral replication and inducing cellular transformation. Plays a role in viral genome replication by driving entry of quiescent cells into the cell cycle and by autoregulating the synthesis of viral early mRNA. Displays highly oncogenic activities by corrupting the host cellular checkpoint mechanisms that guard cell division and the transcription, replication, and repair of DNA. Participates in the modulation of cellular gene expression preceeding viral
   1908..1991    +  CDS            large T antigen (fragment): large T antigen from SV40 (simian virus 40)
   2014..2148    +  polyA_signal   SV40 poly(A) signal: SV40 polyadenylation signal
   3082..3792    +  CDS            Superfolder GFP: Superfolder GFP is a basic (constitutively fluorescent) green fluorescent protein published in 2005, derived from Aequorea victoria. It is reported to be a very rapidly-maturing weak dimer.
   3880..3897    +  CDS            TEV site (fragment): tobacco etch virus (TEV) protease recognition and cleavage site
   4209..4258    +  intron         β-globin intron (fragment): internally truncated intron from human β-globin
   4259..4306    -  protein_bind   FRT: FLP-mediated recombination occurs in the 8-bp core sequence TCTAGAAA (Turan and Bode, 2011). FLP recombinase from the Saccharomyces cerevisiae 2μ plasmid
   4336..4574    -  promoter       hsp70 promoter: Drosophila melanogaster hsp70Bb promoter
   4593..4687    -  protein_bind   5X UAS: five tandem copies of the "ScaI site" 17-mer CGGAGTACTGTCCTCCG, an upstream activating sequence (UAS) that efficiently binds yeast Gal4 (Webster et al., 1988; Pfeiffer et al., 2010) GAL4
   4742..4811    -  protein_bind   attB: attB site for the φC31 integrase (Groth et al., 2000) phage φC31 integrase
   4851..4869    -  promoter       T3 promoter: promoter for bacteriophage T3 RNA polymerase
   4914..4930    -  protein_bind   lac operator: The lac repressor binds to the lac operator to inhibit transcription in E. coli. This inhibition can be relieved by adding lactose or isopropyl-β-D-thiogalactopyranoside (IPTG). lac repressor encoded by lacI
   4938..4968    -  promoter       lac promoter: promoter for the E. coli lac operon
   4983..5004    -  protein_bind   CAP binding site: CAP binding activates transcription in the presence of cAMP. E. coli catabolite activator protein
   5017..5109    -  CDS            lacI (fragment): lac repressor; lacI; The lac repressor binds to the lac operator to inhibit transcription in E. coli. This inhibition can be relieved by adding lactose or isopropyl-β-D-thiogalactopyranoside (IPTG).
   5292..5880    -  rep_origin     ori: high-copy-number ColE1/pMB1/pBR322/pUC origin of replication
   6051..6911    -  CDS            AmpR: β-lactamase; bla; confers resistance to ampicillin, carbenicillin, and related antibiotics
   6912..7016    -  promoter       AmpR promoter: bla
   7069..7497    -  rep_origin     f1 ori (sequence partly withheld): f1 bacteriophage origin of replication; arrow indicates direction of (+) strand synthesis
   7502..7657    -  CDS            lacZα (fragment): LacZα fragment of β-galactosidase; lacZ fragment
   7665..7683    +  promoter       T7 promoter: promoter for bacteriophage T7 RNA polymerase
   7719..7788    +  protein_bind   attB: attB site for the φC31 integrase (Groth et al., 2000) phage φC31 integrase
   7892..7942    +  intron         β-globin intron (fragment): internally truncated intron from human β-globin
   7943..7990    +  protein_bind   FRT: FLP-mediated recombination occurs in the 8-bp core sequence TCTAGAAA (Turan and Bode, 2011). FLP recombinase from the Saccharomyces cerevisiae 2μ plasmid
>Addgene plasmid #247951 | pdFLPtag-SA-SD-2-GFSTF | addgene full sequence | sequence record 494260 | Addgene NGS Result
GGCCGCTATGGTGTCCAAGGGCGAGGAAGTGATCAAGGAGTTCATGCGCTTCAAAGTGCGCATGGAGGGC
AGCATGAACGGCCACGAGTTCGAGATTGAGGGCGAGGGCGAGGGACGCCCATATGAGGGAACCCAGACCG
CCAAGCTGAAAGTGACCAAGGGCGGACCCCTGCCCTTCGCCTGGGATATTCTGAGCCCCCAGTTTATGTA
CGGCAGCAAGGCCTACGTGAAGCACCCCGCCGATATCCCCGATTACAAGAAGCTGAGCTTCCCCGAGGGC
TTCAAGTGGGAGCGCGTGATGAACTTCGAGGATGGCGGCCTCGTGACCGTGACCCAGGATAGCAGTCTGC
AGGATGGCACCCTGATCTACAAAGTGAAGATGCGCGGCACCAACTTCCCCCCCGATGGACCCGTGATGCA
GAAGAAGACCATGGGCTGGGAGGCCAGCACCGAGCGCCTGTATCCACGCGACGGCGTGCTGAAGGGCGAG
ATTCATCAGGCCCTGAAGCTGAAGGACGGCGGCCACTACCTGGTGGAGTTCAAGACCATCTACATGGCCA
AGAAGCCCGTGCAGCTGCCCGGCTACTACTACGTGGACACCAAGCTGGATATCACCAGCCACAACGAGGA
TTACACCATCGTGGAGCAGTACGAGCGCAGCGAGGGCCGCCACCATCTGTTTCTGGGACACGGAACCGGC
AGCACCGGAAGCGGAAGTAGTGGAACCGCCAGCAGCGAGGATAACAACATGGCCGTGATTAAGGAGTTTA
TGCGCTTTAAAGTGCGCATGGAGGGATCCATGAATGGACATGAGTTTGAGATCGAGGGCGAGGGCGAGGG
ACGCCCCTACGAGGGCACGCAGACGGCCAAGCTGAAAGTGACGAAGGGCGGACCGCTGCCGTTTGCCTGG
GACATCCTGTCGCCGCAGTTTATGTATGGCTCGAAGGCCTATGTGAAGCACCCGGCCGACATTCCGGACT
ATAAGAAGCTGTCGTTCCCAGAGGGATTCAAGTGGGAGCGCGTGATGAATTTTGAGGACGGCGGACTCGT
GACCGTGACGCAGGACAGTTCCCTGCAGGACGGAACGCTGATCTATAAAGTGAAGATGCGCGGAACGAAT
TTCCCGCCGGACGGCCCAGTGATGCAGAAGAAGACGATGGGATGGGAGGCCTCGACCGAGCGCCTGTACC
CCCGCGACGGCGTGCTGAAGGGCGAGATCCACCAGGCCCTGAAGCTGAAGGATGGCGGACGCTATCTGGT
GGAGTTTAAGACGATCTATATGGCCAAGAAGCCAGTGCAGCTGCCGGGATATTACTATGTGGATACGAAG
CTGGACATTACCTCGCACAATGAGGACTATACGATTGTGGAGCAGTATGAGCGCTCGGAGGGACGCCATC
ACCTGTTTCTGTACGGCATGGATGAGCTGTATAAGTAGGAGGCCGGCCTCGATCTTTGTGAAGGAACCTT
ACTTCTGTGGTGTGACATAATTGGACAAACTACCTACAGAGATTTAAAGCTCTAAGGTAAATATAAAATT
TTTAAGTGTATAATGTGTTAAACTACTGATTCTAATTGTTTGTGTATTTTAGATTCCAACCTATGGAACT
GATGAATGGGAGCAGTGGTGGAATGCCTTTAATGAGGAAAACCTGTTTTGCTCAGAAGAAATGCCATCTA
GTGATGATGAGGCTACTGCTGACTCTCAACATTCTACTCCTCCAAAAAAGAAGAGAAAGGTAGAAGACCC
CAAGGACTTTCCTTCAGAATTGCTAAGTTTTTTGAGTCATGCTGTGTTTAGTAATAGAACTCTTGCTTGC
TTTGCTATTTACACCACAAAGGAAAAAGCTGCACTGCTATACAAGAAAATTATGGAAAAATATTTGATGT
ATAGTGCCTTGACTAGAGATCATAATCAGCCATACCACATTTGTAGAGGTTTTACTTGCTTTAAAAAACC
TCCCACACCTCCCCCTGAACCTGAAACATAAAATGAATGCAATTGTTGTTGTTAACTTGTTTATTGCAGC
TTATAATGGTTACAAATAAAGCAATAGCATCACAAATTTCACAAATAAAGCATTTTTTTCACTGCATTCT
AGTTGTGGTTTGTCCAAACTCATCAATGTATCTTATCATGTCTGGATCTGCGTCGCGCCACTTCAACGCT
CGATGGGAGCGTCATTGGTGGGCGGGGTAACCGTCGAAATCAGTGTTTACGCTTCCAATCGCAACAAAAA
ATTCACTGCAACACTGAAAAGCATACGAAAACGATGAAGATTGTACGAGAAACCATAAAGTATTTTATCC
ACAAAGACACGTATAGCAGAAAAGCCAAGTTAACTCGGCGATAAGTTGTGTACACAAGAATAAAATCGGC
CAGATTCAGTGTTGTCAGAAATAAGAAAACCCCACTATGTTTTTCTTTGCCTTTTCTTTCTCCCAGCGAT
CATTCATTTCGTGGTGAAAGAACGGGGTCATTGCACGGAGTTTCGACTGCGGGAAAGCAGAGCTGCCGTT
CACTTCGTCTATAATTAGCGCTTTCTATTTTCCCCGATTCGGGCCGCTGCTGCGCTTTTCCGCCTGCTGT
TTGTGGCAAGTGTAGCAGCAGGCTGTGCACGCAGTGTGGCATGCACTTGGCTTTCCACCGTTGGTATCGA
TTCTCTGGGACGATGAGTCATTCCTTTCGGGACCACAGCATAATCGTTGCCAGCTCACCGAAATGGTGAC
TTCATTTCTTAACTGCCGTCAAGCATGCGATTGTACATACATACATATTTATATATGTACATATTTATGT
GACTATGGTAGGTCGATATAATAGCAATCAACGCAAGCAAATGTGTCAGTCCTGCTTACAGGAACGATTC
TATTTAGTAATTTTCGTTGTATAAAGTAATTATGTATGTATGTAAGCCCCATAAATCTGAAAACCGGTAG
TCGATCCAACATGGCGACTTGTCCCATCCCCGGCATGTTTAAATATACTAATTATTCTTGAACTAATTTT
AATCAACCGATTTATCTCTCTTCCGCAGGTCGGGAGGTTCCGGTGGAAGCGGAGGTAGCGGCGGATCCGT
GTCCAAGGGCGAGGAGCTGTTCACCGGCGTGGTGCCCATCCTGGTGGAGCTGGATGGCGACGTGAACGGC
CACAAGTTCAGCGTGCGCGGCGAGGGCGAGGGCGACGCCACCAACGGCAAGCTGACCCTGAAGTTCATCT
GCACCACCGGCAAGCTGCCCGTGCCCTGGCCCACCCTGGTGACCACCCTGACCTACGGCGTGCAGTGCTT
CAGCCGCTACCCCGATCACATGAAGCAGCACGATTTCTTCAAGAGCGCCATGCCCGAGGGCTACGTGCAG
GAGCGCACCATCAGCTTCAAGGATGACGGCACCTACAAGACCCGCGCCGAGGTGAAGTTCGAGGGCGATA
CCCTGGTGAACCGCATCGAGCTGAAGGGCATCGATTTCAAGGAGGATGGCAACATCCTGGGCCACAAGCT
GGAGTACAACTTCAACAGCCACAACGTGTACATCACCGCCGATAAGCAGAAGAACGGCATCAAGGCCAAC
TTCAAGATCCGCCACAATGTGGAGGATGGCTCCGTGCAGCTGGCCGATCACTACCAGCAGAACACCCCCA
TCGGCGACGGCCCAGTGCTGCTGCCCGATAACCACTACCTGAGCACCCAGAGCGTGCTGTCCAAGGACCC
CAACGAGAAGCGCGATCACATGGTGCTGCTGGAGTTCGTGACCGCCGCCGGCATCACCCTGGGCATGGAT
GAGCTGTACAAGGAGAGCAGCGGCAGCTTCCTGAACTGCTGCCCAGGATGCTGCATGGAACCGGGAAGCG
GCAACTGGTCCCACCCCCAGTTCGAGAAGGAAAACCTGTACTTCCAGAGCGATTACAAGGATCACGACGG
CGACTACAAGGACCACGATATTGATTACAAGGACGATGACGACAAGGGCGGATCCGGAGGTAGCGGTGGA
AGCGGAGGTTCCGGCAGGTAAGTTATTGAACAATGGCATCAAATGCCTTCATCATCACTACCCTTTAGCC
CTTAAGACCCCACAATGACCTTACCCACTCAGAGAAAAAAGTAAATATGAAAGCCCATTTGAACTTCTAA
GCTTGTCGACTTAATTAAATCGATCCTAGGGAAGTTCCTATACTATTTGAAGAATAGGAACTTCGGAATA
GGAACTTCTAAGAGGTTTCATATTGCTAATAGCAGCTACAATCCAGCTACCATTCTGCGAAGTTCCTATA
CTTTCTAGAGAATAGGAACTTCGGAATAGGAACTTCGCTGGTACCCTCGAGCCCAATTCCCTATTCAGAG
TTCTCTTCTTGTATTCAATAATTACTTCTTGGCAGATTTCAGTAGTTGCAGTTGATTTACTTGGTTGCTG
GTTACTTTTAATTGATTCACTTTAACTTGCACTTTACTGCAGATTGTTTAGCTTGTTCAGCTGCGCTTGT
TTATTTGCTTAGCTTTCGCTTAGCGACGTGTTCACTTTGCTTGTTTGAATTGAATTGTCGCTCCGTAGAC
GAAGCGCCTCTATTTATACTCCGGCGCTCGCTAGAGTCTCCGCTCGGAGGACAGTACTCCGCTCGGAGGA
CAGTACTCCGCTCGGAGGACAGTACTCCGCTCGGAGGACAGTACTCCGCTCGGAGGACAGTACTCCGACC
TGCAGGGAATTCCTGCAGACTAGTTCTAGAGTCGACCATCATGATGGACCAGATGGGTGAGGTGGAGTAC
GCGCCCGGGGAGCCCAAGGGCACGCCCTGGCACCCGCACCGCGGCTTCGAGACCGTGACCTACATCATGC
ATGGTACCCAGCTTTTGTTCCCTTTAGTGAGGGTTAATTGCGCGCTTGGCGTAATCATGGTCATAGCTGT
TTCCTGTGTGAAATTGTTATCCGCTCACAATTCCACACAACATACGAGCCGGGAGCATAAAGTGTAAAGC
CTGGGGTGCCTAATGAGTGAGCTAACTCACATTAATTGCGTTGCGCTCACTGCCCGCTTTCCAGTCGGGA
AACCTGTCGTGCCAGCTGCATTAATGAATCGGCCAACGCGCGGGGAGAGGCGGTTTGCGTATTGGGCGCT
CTTCCGCTTCCTCGCTCACTGACTCGCTGCGCTCGGTCGTTCGGCTGCGGCGAGCGGTATCAGCTCACTC
AAAGGCGGTAATACGGTTATCCACAGAATCAGGGGATAACGCAGGAAAGAACATGTGAGCAAAAGGCCAG
CAAAAGGCCAGGAACCGTAAAAAGGCCGCGTTGCTGGCGTTTTTCCATAGGCTCCGCCCCCCTGACGAGC
ATCACAAAAATCGACGCTCAAGTCAGAGGTGGCGAAACCCGACAGGACTATAAAGATACCAGGCGTTTCC
CCCTGGAAGCTCCCTCGTGCGCTCTCCTGTTCCGACCCTGCCGCTTACCGGATACCTGTCCGCCTTTCTC
CCTTCGGGAAGCGTGGCGCTTTCTCATAGCTCACGCTGTAGGTATCTCAGTTCGGTGTAGGTCGTTCGCT
CCAAGCTGGGCTGTGTGCACGAACCCCCCGTTCAGCCCGACCGCTGCGCCTTATCCGGTAACTATCGTCT
TGAGTCCAACCCGGTAAGACACGACTTATCGCCACTGGCAGCAGCCACTGGTAACAGGATTAGCAGAGCG
AGGTATGTAGGCGGTGCTACAGAGTTCTTGAAGTGGTGGCCTAACTACGGCTACACTAGAAGAACAGTAT
TTGGTATCTGCGCTCTGCTGAAGCCAGTTACCTTCGGAAAAAGAGTTGGTAGCTCTTGATCCGGCAAACA
AACCACCGCTGGTAGCGGTGGTTTTTTTGTTTGCAAGCAGCAGATTACGCGCAGAAAAAAAGGATCTCAA
GAAGATCCTTTGATCTTTTCTACGGGGTCTGACGCTCAGTGGAACGAAAACTCACGTTAAGGGATTTTGG
TCATGAGATTATCAAAAAGGATCTTCACCTAGATCCTTTTAAATTAAAAATGAAGTTTTAAATCAATCTA
AAGTATATATGAGTAAACTTGGTCTGACAGTTACCAATGCTTAATCAGTGAGGCACCTATCTCAGCGATC
TGTCTATTTCGTTCATCCATAGTTGCCTGACTCCCCGTCGTGTAGATAACTACGATACGGGAGGGCTTAC
CATCTGGCCCCAGTGCTGCAATGATACCGCGAGACCCACGCTCACCGGCTCCAGATTTATCAGCAATAAA
CCAGCCAGCCGGAAGGGCCGAGCGCAGAAGTGGTCCTGCAACTTTATCCGCCTCCATCCAGTCTATTAAT
TGTTGCCGGGAAGCTAGAGTAAGTAGTTCGCCAGTTAATAGTTTGCGCAACGTTGTTGCCATTGCTACAG
GCATCGTGGTGTCACGCTCGTCGTTTGGTATGGCTTCATTCAGCTCCGGTTCCCAACGATCAAGGCGAGT
TACATGATCCCCCATGTTGTGCAAAAAAGCGGTTAGCTCCTTCGGTCCTCCGATCGTTGTCAGAAGTAAG
TTGGCCGCAGTGTTATCACTCATGGTTATGGCAGCACTGCATAATTCTCTTACTGTCATGCCATCCGTAA
GATGCTTTTCTGTGACTGGTGAGTACTCAACCAAGTCATTCTGAGAATAGTGTATGCGGCGACCGAGTTG
CTCTTGCCCGGCGTCAATACGGGATAATACCGCGCCACATAGCAGAACTTTAAAAGTGCTCATCATTGGA
AAACGTTCTTCGGGGCGAAAACTCTCAAGGATCTTACCGCTGTTGAGATCCAGTTCGATGTAACCCACTC
GTGCACCCAACTGATCTTCAGCATCTTTTACTTTCACCAGCGTTTCTGGGTGAGCAAAAACAGGAAGGCA
AAATGCCGCAAAAAAGGGAATAAGGGCGACACGGAAATGTTGAATACTCATACTCTTCCTTTTTCAATAT
TATTGAAGCATTTATCAGGGTTATTGTCTCATGAGCGGATACATATTTGAATGTATTTAGAAAAATAAAC
AAATAGGGGTTCCGCGCACATTTCCCCGAAAAGTGCCACCTAAATTGTAAGCGTTAATATTTTGTTAAAA
TTCGCGTTAAATTTTTGTTAAATCAGCTCATTTTTTAACCAATAGGCCGAAATCGGCAAAATCCCTTATA
AATCAAAAGAATAGACCGAGATAGGGT
[37 nt withheld, positions 7168-7204]
AAAGAACGTGGACTCCAACGTCAAAGG
[49 nt withheld, positions 7232-7280]
T
[91 nt withheld, positions 7282-7372]
G
[124 nt withheld, positions 7374-7497]
CCCATTCGCCATTCAGGCTGCGCAACTGTTGGGAAGGGCGATCGGTGCGGGCCTCTTCGCTATTACGCCA
GCTGGCGAAAGGGGGATGTGCTGCAAGGCGATTAAGTTGGGTAACGCCAGGGTTTTCCCAGTCACGACGT
TGTAAAACGACGGCCAGTGAGCGCGCGTAATACGACTCACTATAGGGCGAATTGGAGCTCGCTAGCGATG
TAGGTCACGGTCTCGAAGCCGCGGTGCGGGTGCCAGGGCGTGCCCTTGGGCTCCCCGGGCGCGTACTCCA
CCTCACCCATCTGGTCCATCATGATGGTCGACAAGCTTGGATCCGATGTCCCAATACGCGTAGGCCTGAA
GTTCCTATTCCGAAGTTCCTATTCTTCAAATAGTATAGGAACTTCTCTTTGCACCATTTCAAAGAATAAC
AGTGATAATTTCTGGGTTAAGGCAAGAAGTTCCTATTCCGAAGTTCCTATTCTCTAGAAAGTATAGGAAC
TTCGC
